>Addgene plasmid #225669 | 18065-M10-366 | addgene full sequence | sequence record 452336 | Addgene NGS Result
TCGCGCGTTTCGGTGATGACGGTGAAAACCTCTGACACATGCAGCTCCCGGAGACGGTCACAGCTTGTCT
GTAAGCGGATGCCGGGAGCAGACAAGCCCGTCAGGGCGCGTCAGCGGGTGTTGGCGGGTGTCGGGGCTGG
CTTAACTATGCGGCATCAGAGCAGATTGTACTGAGAGTGCACCATATGGATCCGTTTAAACTTGAGGTAC
CTCGATCACAACTTTGTATAGAAAAGTTGGCGTTTATCTTCAGCTGGAGTCAGGGAAACAGCGTCTCGGG
AACATCCTGTGGACTGCTAGCTGGACAGACAAGAGGGTCAGTCCCTCCCAGGGCAGGGCAGACATAGGCT
GGGGGCAAAGTAAACATGCCCCAGGGTGGCTAGACTGCGGGAGATCTGGTCGTTCAGTCACTCCACCAGT
AGCTGATCAGTAGATAACTTGAGGTGAGGCTCAGATCTGGAAACAGCGTCTCGGGAACATCCTGTGGACT
GCTAGCTGGACAGACAAGAGGGTCAGTCCCTCCCAGGGCAGGGCAGACATAGGCTGGGGGCAAAGTAAAC
ATGCCCCAGGGTGGCTAGACTGCGGGGAATTCCACTACAGGCCGGGTATTTAAAACCGCGGGCCCAATAA
GCGGCATCATATGAAATGAATTCGGAAACAGCGTCTCGGGAACATCCTGTGGACTGCTAGCTGGACAGAC
AAGAGGGTCAGTCCCTCCCAGGGCAGGGCAGACATAGGCTGGGGGCAAAGTAAACATGCCCCAGGGTGGC
TAGACTGCGGGCCATGGGCCGCGCGGACCCTCCCATGACGTATGCATCGTATGCTAGTGCTGTTATGGAG
TGCCATGGGGAAACAGCGTCTCGGGAACATCCTGTGGACTGCTAGCTGGACAGACAAGAGGGTCAGTCCC
TCCCAGGGCAGGGCAGACATAGGCTGGGGGCAAAGTAAACATGCCCCAGGGTGGCTAGACTGCGGGTCGC
GAATTGTGCGCACTTTACCGGCGGGGACACCATGAAGTGTGCTTCTGCTGACCATCCTCGCGAGGAAACA
GCGTCTCGGGAACATCCTGTGGACTGCTAGCTGGACAGACAAGAGGGTCAGTCCCTCCCAGGGCAGGGCA
GACATAGGCTGGGGGCAAAGTAAACATGCCCCAGGGTGGCTAGACTGCGGGGTTTAAACACTGCCCGCCG
AAAAATGGATAAGCATAGTAAGCTGCATAAGTGGACAACACTCAGTTTAAACGGAAACAGCGTCTCGGGA
ACATCCTGTGGACTGCTAGCTGGACAGACAAGAGGGTCAGTCCCTCCCAGGGCAGGGCAGACATAGGCTG
GGGGCAAAGTAAACATGCCCCAGGGTGGCTAGACTGCGGGTCGAGGAAGCCCCTCCCCCTGCAGCCGCGC
AGAGCCACCCGGCTCGTGGCCGCTGTTTACAAGGACACGCGCTTCCTGACAGTGACGCGAGCCGCCTCCT
CCCCTTCCCCACGCTCTAGGAGGGGGCCGCGGGGGCCTGGCTCCCGCGTCGGCCAATCGGAGTGCACTTC
CGCAGCTGACAAATTCAGTATAAAAGCTTGGGGCTGGGGCCGAGCACTGGGGACTTTGAGGGTGGCCAGG
CCAGCGTAGGATCCTGCTGGGAGCGGGGAACTGAGGGAAGCGACGCCGATAAAACAACTTTGTACAAAAA
AGTTGGCACCATGGAAGATGCCAAAAACATTAAGAAGGGCCCAGCGCCATTCTACCCACTCGAAGACGGG
ACCGCCGGCGAGCAGCTGCACAAAGCCATGAAGCGCTACGCCCTGGTGCCCGGCACCATCGCCTTTACCG
ACGCACATATCGAGGTGGACATTACCTACGCCGAGTACTTCGAGATGAGCGTTCGGCTGGCAGAAGCTAT
GAAGCGCTATGGGCTGAATACAAACCATCGGATCGTGGTGTGCAGCGAGAATAGCTTGCAGTTCTTCATG
CCCGTGTTGGGTGCCCTGTTCATCGGTGTGGCTGTGGCCCCAGCTAACGACATCTACAACGAGCGCGAGC
TGCTGAACAGCATGGGCATCAGCCAGCCCACCGTCGTATTCGTGAGCAAGAAAGGGCTGCAAAAGATCCT
CAACGTGCAAAAGAAGCTACCGATCATACAAAAGATCATCATCATGGATAGCAAGACCGACTACCAGGGC
TTCCAAAGCATGTACACCTTCGTGACTTCCCATTTGCCACCCGGCTTCAACGAGTACGACTTCGTGCCCG
AGAGCTTCGACCGGGACAAAACCATCGCCCTGATCATGAACAGTAGTGGCAGTACCGGATTGCCCAAGGG
CGTAGCCCTACCGCACCGCACCGCTTGTGTCCGATTCAGTCATGCCCGCGACCCCATCTTCGGCAACCAG
ATCATCCCCGACACCGCTATCCTCAGCGTGGTGCCATTTCACCACGGCTTCGGCATGTTCACCACGCTGG
GCTACTTGATCTGCGGCTTTCGGGTCGTGCTCATGTACCGCTTCGAGGAGGAGCTATTCTTGCGCAGCTT
GCAAGACTATAAGATTCAATCTGCCCTGCTGGTGCCCACACTATTTAGCTTCTTCGCTAAGAGCACTCTC
ATCGACAAGTACGACCTAAGCAACTTGCACGAGATCGCCAGCGGCGGGGCGCCGCTCAGCAAGGAGGTAG
GTGAGGCCGTGGCCAAACGCTTCCACCTACCAGGCATCCGCCAGGGCTACGGCCTGACAGAAACAACCAG
CGCCATTCTGATCACCCCCGAAGGGGACGACAAGCCTGGCGCAGTAGGCAAGGTGGTGCCCTTCTTCGAG
GCTAAGGTGGTGGACTTGGACACCGGTAAGACACTGGGTGTGAACCAGCGCGGCGAGCTGTGCGTCCGTG
GCCCCATGATCATGAGCGGCTACGTTAACAACCCCGAGGCTACAAACGCTCTCATCGACAAGGACGGCTG
GCTGCACAGCGGCGACATCGCCTACTGGGACGAGGACGAGCACTTCTTCATCGTGGACCGGCTGAAGAGC
CTGATCAAATACAAGGGCTACCAGGTAGCCCCAGCCGAACTGGAGAGCATCCTGCTGCAACACCCCAACA
TCTTCGACGCCGGGGTCGCCGGCCTGCCCGACGACGATGCCGGCGAGCTGCCCGCCGCAGTCGTCGTGCT
GGAACACGGTAAAACCATGACCGAGAAGGAGATCGTGGACTATGTGGCCAGCCAGGTTACAACCGCCAAG
AAGCTGCGCGGTGGTGTTGTGTTCGTGGACGAGGTGCCTAAAGGACTGACCGGCAAGTTGGACGCCCGCA
AGATCCGCGAGATTCTCATTAAGGCCAAGAAGGGCGGCAAGATCGCCGTGTAACCAACTTTCTTGTACAA
AGTTGTGATGACCTTCTAGAGCTCGCTGATCAGCCTCGACTGTGCCTTCTAGTTGCCAGCCATCTGTTGT
TTGCCCCTCCCCCGTGCCTTCCTTGACCCTGGAAGGTGCCACTCCCACTGTCCTTTCCTAATAAAATGAG
GAAATTGCATCGCATTGTCTGAGTAGGTGTCATTCTATTCTGGGGGGTGGGGTGGGGCAGGACAGCAAGG
GGGAGGATTGGGAAGACAATAGCAGGCATGCTGGGGAGATCTGTCGACCTGCAGGCATGCAAGCTTGGCG
TAATCATGGTCATAGCTGTTTCCTGTGTGAAATTGTTATCCGCTCACAATTCCACACAACATACGAGCCG
GAAGCATAAAGTGTAAAGCCTGGGGTGCCTAATGAGTGAGCTAACTCACATTAATTGCGTTGCGCTCACT
GCCCGCTTTCCAGTCGGGAAACCTGTCGTGCCAGCTGCATTAATGAATCGGCCAACGCGCGGGGAGAGGC
GGTTTGCGTATTGGGCGCTCTTCCGCTTCCTCGCTCACTGACTCGCTGCGCTCGGTCGTTCGGCTGCGGC
GAGCGGTATCAGCTCACTCAAAGGCGGTAATACGGTTATCCACAGAATCAGGGGATAACGCAGGAAAGAA
CATGTGAGCAAAAGGCCAGCAAAAGGCCAGGAACCGTAAAAAGGCCGCGTTGCTGGCGTTTTTCCATAGG
CTCCGCCCCCCTGACGAGCATCACAAAAATCGACGCTCAAGTCAGAGGTGGCGAAACCCGACAGGACTAT
AAAGATACCAGGCGTTTCCCCCTGGAAGCTCCCTCGTGCGCTCTCCTGTTCCGACCCTGCCGCTTACCGG
ATACCTGTCCGCCTTTCTCCCTTCGGGAAGCGTGGCGCTTTCTCATAGCTCACGCTGTAGGTATCTCAGT
TCGGTGTAGGTCGTTCGCTCCAAGCTGGGCTGTGTGCACGAACCCCCCGTTCAGCCCGACCGCTGCGCCT
TATCCGGTAACTATCGTCTTGAGTCCAACCCGGTAAGACACGACTTATCGCCACTGGCAGCAGCCACTGG
TAACAGGATTAGCAGAGCGAGGTATGTAGGCGGTGCTACAGAGTTCTTGAAGTGGTGGCCTAACTACGGC
TACACTAGAAGAACAGTATTTGGTATCTGCGCTCTGCTGAAGCCAGTTACCTTCGGAAAAAGAGTTGGTA
GCTCTTGATCCGGCAAACAAACCACCGCTGGTAGCGGTGGTTTTTTTGTTTGCAAGCAGCAGATTACGCG
CAGAAAAAAAGGATCTCAAGAAGATCCTTTGATCTTTTCTACGGGGTCTGACGCTCAGTGGAACGAAAAC
TCACGTTAAGGGATTTTGGTCATGAGATTATCAAAAAGGATCTTCACCTAGATCCTTTTAAATTAAAAAT
GAAGTTTTAAATCAATCTAAAGTATATATGAGTAAACTTGGTCTGACAGTTACCAATGCTTAATCAGTGA
GGCACCTATCTCAGCGATCTGTCTATTTCGTTCATCCATAGTTGCCTGACTCCCCGTCGTGTAGATAACT
ACGATACGGGAGGGCTTACCATCTGGCCCCAGTGCTGCAATGATACCGCGAGACCCACGCTCACCGGCTC
CAGATTTATCAGCAATAAACCAGCCAGCCGGAAGGGCCGAGCGCAGAAGTGGTCCTGCAACTTTATCCGC
CTCCATCCAGTCTATTAATTGTTGCCGGGAAGCTAGAGTAAGTAGTTCGCCAGTTAATAGTTTGCGCAAC
GTTGTTGCCATTGCTACAGGCATCGTGGTGTCACGCTCGTCGTTTGGTATGGCTTCATTCAGCTCCGGTT
CCCAACGATCAAGGCGAGTTACATGATCCCCCATGTTGTGCAAAAAAGCGGTTAGCTCCTTCGGTCCTCC
GATCGTTGTCAGAAGTAAGTTGGCCGCAGTGTTATCACTCATGGTTATGGCAGCACTGCATAATTCTCTT
ACTGTCATGCCATCCGTAAGATGCTTTTCTGTGACTGGTGAGTACTCAACCAAGTCATTCTGAGAATAGT
GTATGCGGCGACCGAGTTGCTCTTGCCCGGCGTCAATACGGGATAATACCGCGCCACATAGCAGAACTTT
AAAAGTGCTCATCATTGGAAAACGTTCTTCGGGGCGAAAACTCTCAAGGATCTTACCGCTGTTGAGATCC
AGTTCGATGTAACCCACTCGTGCACCCAACTGATCTTCAGCATCTTTTACTTTCACCAGCGTTTCTGGGT
GAGCAAAAACAGGAAGGCAAAATGCCGCAAAAAAGGGAATAAGGGCGACACGGAAATGTTGAATACTCAT
ACTCTTCCTTTTTCAATATTATTGAAGCATTTATCAGGGTTATTGTCTCATGAGCGGATACATATTTGAA
TGTATTTAGAAAAATAAACAAATAGGGGTTCCGCGCACATTTCCCCGAAAAGTGCCACCTGACGTCTAAG
AAACCATTATTATCATGACATTAACCTATAAAAATAGGCGTATCACGAGGCCCTTTCGTC
Features (pLannotate 1.2.2; 15 found; start..end, strand, type, name):
    137..188     +  misc_feature   bom (fragment): basis of mobility region from pBR322
    219..239     +  protein_bind   attB4: mutant version of attB; core recombination site for the Gateway® BP reaction BP Clonase™
   1665..1682    +  protein_bind   attL1 (fragment): mutant version of attL; recombination site for the Gateway® LR reaction LR Clonase™
   1691..3343    +  CDS            luciferase: firefly luciferase synthetic luc2 version of the luciferase gene
   3348..3365    -  protein_bind   attL2 (fragment): mutant version of attL; recombination site for the Gateway® LR reaction LR Clonase™
   3400..3607    +  polyA_signal   bGH poly(A) signal: bovine growth hormone polyadenylation signal
   3613..3636    +  misc_feature   MCS (fragment): pUC18/19 multiple cloning site
   3673..3689    -  protein_bind   lac operator: The lac repressor binds to the lac operator to inhibit transcription in E. coli. This inhibition can be relieved by adding lactose or isopropyl-β-D-thiogalactopyranoside (IPTG). lac repressor encoded by lacI
   3697..3727    -  promoter       lac promoter: promoter for the E. coli lac operon
   3742..3763    -  protein_bind   CAP binding site: CAP binding activates transcription in the presence of cAMP. E. coli catabolite activator protein
   3776..3868    -  CDS            lacI (fragment): lac repressor; lacI; The lac repressor binds to the lac operator to inhibit transcription in E. coli. This inhibition can be relieved by adding lactose or isopropyl-β-D-thiogalactopyranoside (IPTG).
   4051..4639    -  rep_origin     ori: high-copy-number ColE1/pMB1/pBR322/pUC origin of replication
   4810..5670    -  CDS            AmpR: β-lactamase; bla; confers resistance to ampicillin, carbenicillin, and related antibiotics
   5671..5775    -  promoter       AmpR promoter: bla
   5870..35      +  CDS            rop (fragment) (across the origin): Rop protein, which maintains plasmids at low copy number; rop
