[The description below was written by a language model from this plasmid's Addgene catalogue record and pLannotate feature annotations shown in this document.]
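Description:
18065-M10-366 is a mammalian expression plasmid that serves as a transcriptional reporter for TGF-beta pathway activity. It was assembled by Gateway cloning in the pDest-366 backbone, and the sequenced construct is about 5.9 kb. It is propagated in E. coli through a high-copy ColE1/pUC-type origin and selected with ampicillin via the β-lactamase (AmpR) gene and its native promoter. The annotation also picks up leftover backbone elements, including fragments of bom, rop and lacI, a lac promoter/operator with its CAP binding site, and part of a pUC multiple cloning site. These appear to be cloning-vector remnants with no role in the reporter function. No mammalian selection marker or eukaryotic origin is annotated, which is consistent with use by transient transfection.

The payload is the synthetic luc2 version of firefly luciferase, followed by a bovine growth hormone polyadenylation signal. The coding sequence is flanked by short Gateway recombination scars annotated as attL1 and attL2 fragments. An attB4 site lies roughly 1.4 kb upstream, an arrangement typical of multisite Gateway assembly in which a promoter module and a gene module are joined in one reaction. The region between attB4 and the luciferase gene carries no annotated features, but it is presumably where the recorded S3x6-JunBp promoter sits. According to the depositor, this promoter comprises six repeats of the mouse upstream Smad3-binding region of JunB linked to the JunB minimal promoter. The minimal promoter should give little expression alone, so luciferase output depends on activated Smad complexes binding the repeats. Luminescence from transfected cells therefore provides a quantitative readout of TGF-beta/Smad3 signalling, for example when testing ligands, inhibitors or pathway mutants.
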