Addgene plasmid #225669: 18065-M10-366
Purpose: Mammalian protein expression of a TGF-beta pathway reporter
Depositing lab: Dominic Esposito. Depositing organization: Frederick National Laboratory.
Backbone
  Vector backbone: pDest-366
  Backbone size w/o insert (bp): 2745
  Vector type: Mammalian Expression
Growth in bacteria
  Bacterial resistance: Ampicillin, 100 μg/mL
  Growth temperature: 37°C
  Growth strain: DH5alpha
  Copy number: High Copy
Gene/Insert
  Gene/Insert name: ffLluc2 (alt name: firefly luciferase)
  Promoter: S3x6-JunBp
  Cloning method: Gateway Cloning
Terms and licenses: Academic/Nonprofit Terms; Industry Terms: Not Available to Industry
Depositor comments: TGF-beta pathway reporter construct using 6 repeats of the mouse upstream Smad3 binding region in JunB linked to JunB minimal promoter
How to cite: 18065-M10-366 was a gift from Dominic Esposito (Addgene plasmid # 225669 ; http://n2t.net/addgene:225669 ; RRID:Addgene_225669)
